>Addgene plasmid #120745 | GGE132 | addgene full sequence | sequence record 259365 | Addgene NGS Result
AGCGCCCAATACGCAAACCGCCTCTCCCCGCGCGTTGGCCGATTCATTAATGCAGCTGGCACGACAGGTT
TCCCGACTGGAAAGCGGGCAGTGAGCGCAACGCAATTAATGTGAGTTAGCTCACTCATTAGGCACCCCAG
GCTTTACACTTTATGCTTCCGGCTCGTATGTTGTGTGGAATTGTGAGCGGATAACAATTTCACACAGGAA
ACAGCTATGACCATGATTACGCCAAGCTATTTAGGTGACACTATAGAATACTCAAGCTATGCATCAAGCT
TGGTACCGAGCTCGGATCCACTAGTAACGGCCGCCAGTGTGCTGGAATTCGCCCTTGGTCTCTCATTGGA
TCCAGTAGATGTGTAAGTGTGTAGAAGTGTCGTGTGGGCCAATTGTGGGGAAAGGAGCTTCTTATAGAAG
CTGATCTGCCCCTCTTTCTGATCCACGTTGACCCCCACGCTGTTTTCAGCTTTGCAAAAGTTTGGGACCG
CGGTACGTGGTGGCCTTGCCTCGAAATAATAGTCTTTGTCCGCACTAGTCAGGTCATCGGATTATGCAAG
GCTGTGGAGCTTAATGCGGCGGCTTTCCCTTTTGGGATTCCGCTTCCCGCTGTGGAGCTTAATGCGGCGG
CTTTCCCTTTTGGGATTCCGCTTCCCGCTGTGGAGCTTAATGCGGCGGCTTTCCCTTTTGGGATTCCGCT
TCCCGCTGTGGAGCTTAATGCGGCGGCTTTCCCTTTTGGGATTCCGCTTCCCCAGATTGAAACGTACAGT
ATAGAGAAAAGTAGATGCATCGATACGCGTATCGCCGTAGAGACCAAGGGCGAATTCTGCAGATATCCAT
CACACTGGCGGCCGCTCGAGCATGCATCTAGAGGGCCCAATTCGCCCTATAGTGAGTCGTATTACAATTC
ACTGGCCGTCGTTTTACAACGTCGTGACTGGGAAAACCCTGGCGTTACCCAACTTAATCGCCTTGCAGCA
CATCCCCCTTTCGCCAGCTGGCGTAATAGCGAAGAGGCCCGCACCGATCGCCCTTCCCAACAGTTGCGCA
GCCTATACGTACGGCAGTTTAAGGTTTACACCTATAAAAGAGAGAGCCGTTATCGTCTGTTTGTGGATGT
ACAGAGTGATATTATTGACACGCCGGGGCGACGGATGGTGATCCCCCTGGCCAGTGCACGTCTGCTGTCA
GATAAAGTCTCCCGTGAACTTTACCCGGTGGTGCATATCGGGGATGAAAGCTGGCGCATGATGACCACCG
ATATGGCCAGTGTGCCGGTCTCCGTTATCGGGGAAGAAGTGGCTGATCTCAGCCACCGCGAAAATGACAT
CAAAAACGCCATTAACCTGATGTTCTGGGGAATATAAATGTCAGGCATGAGATTATCAAAAAGGATCTTC
ACCTAGATCCTTTTCACGTAGAAAGCCAGTCCGCAGAAACGGTGCTGACCCCGGATGAATGTCAGCTACT
GGGCTATCTGGACAAGGGAAAACGCAAGCGCAAAGAGAAAGCAGGTAGCTTGCAGTGGGCTTACATGGCG
ATAGCTAGACTGGGCGGTTTTATGGACAGCAAGCGAACCGGAATTGCCAGCTGGGGCGCCCTCTGGTAAG
GTTGGGAAGCCCTGCAAAGTAAACTGGATGGCTTTCTTGCCGCCAAGGATCTGATGGCGCAGGGGATCAA
GCTCTGATCAAGAGACAGGATGAGGATCGTTTCGCATGATTGAACAAGATGGATTGCACGCAGGTTCTCC
GGCCGCTTGGGTGGAGAGGCTATTCGGCTATGACTGGGCACAACAGACAATCGGCTGCTCTGATGCCGCC
GTGTTCCGGCTGTCAGCGCAGGGGCGCCCGGTTCTTTTTGTCAAGACCGACCTGTCCGGTGCCCTGAATG
AACTGCAAGACGAGGCAGCGCGGCTATCGTGGCTGGCCACGACGGGCGTTCCTTGCGCAGCTGTGCTCGA
CGTTGTCACTGAAGCGGGAAGGGACTGGCTGCTATTGGGCGAAGTGCCGGGGCAGGATCTCCTGTCATCT
CACCTTGCTCCTGCCGAGAAAGTATCCATCATGGCTGATGCAATGCGGCGGCTGCATACGCTTGATCCGG
CTACCTGCCCATTCGACCACCAAGCGAAACATCGCATCGAGCGAGCACGTACTCGGATGGAAGCCGGTCT
TGTCGATCAGGATGATCTGGACGAAGAGCATCAGGGGCTCGCGCCAGCCGAACTGTTCGCCAGGCTCAAG
GCGAGCATGCCCGACGGCGAGGATCTCGTCGTGACCCATGGCGATGCCTGCTTGCCGAATATCATGGTGG
AAAATGGCCGCTTTTCTGGATTCATCGACTGTGGCCGGCTGGGTGTGGCGGACCGCTATCAGGACATAGC
GTTGGCTACCCGTGATATTGCTGAAGAGCTTGGCGGCGAATGGGCTGACCGCTTCCTCGTGCTTTACGGT
ATCGCCGCTCCCGATTCGCAGCGCATCGCCTTCTATCGCCTTCTTGACGAGTTCTTCTGAATTATTAACG
CTTACAATTTCCTGATGCGGTATTTTCTCCTTACGCATCTGTGCGGTATTTCACACCGCATCAGGTGGCA
CTTTTCGGGGAAATGTGCGCGGAACCCCTATTTGTTTATTTTTCTAAATACATTCAAATATGTATCCGCT
CATGAGACAATAACCCTGATAAATGCTTCAATAATAGCACGTGAGGAGGGCCACCATGGCCAAGTTGACC
AGTGCCGTTCCGGTGCTCACCGCGCGCGACGTCGCCGGAGCGGTCGAGTTCTGGACCGACCGGCTCGGGT
TCTCCCGGGACTTCGTGGAGGACGACTTCGCCGGTGTGGTCCGGGACGACGTGACCCTGTTCATCAGCGC
GGTCCAGGACCAGGTGGTGCCGGACAACACCCTGGCCTGGGTGTGGGTGCGCGGCCTGGACGAGCTGTAC
GCCGAGTGGTCGGAGGTCGTGTCCACGAACTTCCGGGACGCCTCCGGGCCGGCCATGACCGAGATCGGCG
AGCAGCCGTGGGGGCGGGAGTTCGCCCTGCGCGACCCGGCCGGCAACTGCGTGCACTTCGTGGCCGAGGA
GCAGGACTGACACGTGCTAAAACTTCATTTTTAATTTAAAAGGATCTAGGTGAAGATCCTTTTTGATAAT
CTCATGACCAAAATCCCTTAACGTGAGTTTTCGTTCCACTGAGCGTCAGACCCCGTAGAAAAGATCAAAG
GATCTTCTTGAGATCCTTTTTTTCTGCGCGTAATCTGCTGCTTGCAAACAAAAAAACCACCGCTACCAGC
GGTGGTTTGTTTGCCGGATCAAGAGCTACCAACTCTTTTTCCGAAGGTAACTGGCTTCAGCAGAGCGCAG
ATACCAAATACTGTTCTTCTAGTGTAGCCGTAGTTAGGCCACCACTTCAAGAACTCTGTAGCACCGCCTA
CATACCTCGCTCTGCTAATCCTGTTACCAGTGGCTGCTGCCAGTGGCGATAAGTCGTGTCTTACCGGGTT
GGACTCAAGACGATAGTTACCGGATAAGGCGCAGCGGTCGGGCTGAACGGGGGGTTCGTGCACACAGCCC
AGCTTGGAGCGAACGACCTACACCGAACTGAGATACCTACAGCGTGAGCTATGAGAAAGCGCCACGCTTC
CCGAAGGGAGAAAGGCGGACAGGTATCCGGTAAGCGGCAGGGTCGGAACAGGAGAGCGCACGAGGGAGCT
TCCAGGGGGAAACGCCTGGTATCTTTATAGTCCTGTCGGGTTTCGCCACCTCTGACTTGAGCGTCGATTT
TTGTGATGCTCGTCAGGGGGGCGGAGCCTATGGAAAAACGCCAGCAACGCGGCCTTTTTACGGTTCCTGG
CCTTTTGCTGGCCTTTTGCTCACATGTTCTTTCCTGCGTTATCCCCTGATTCTGTGGATAACCGTATTAC
CGCCTTTGAGTGAGCTGATACCGCTCGCCGCAGCCGAACGACCGAGCGCAGCGAGTCAGTGAGCGAGGAA
GCGGAAG
Features (pLannotate 1.2.2; 14 found; start..end, strand, type, name):
      2..94      +  CDS            lacI (fragment): lac repressor; lacI; The lac repressor binds to the lac operator to inhibit transcription in E. coli. This inhibition can be relieved by adding lactose or isopropyl-β-D-thiogalactopyranoside (IPTG).
    107..128     +  protein_bind   CAP binding site: CAP binding activates transcription in the presence of cAMP. E. coli catabolite activator protein
    143..173     +  promoter       lac promoter: promoter for the E. coli lac operon
    181..197     +  protein_bind   lac operator: The lac repressor binds to the lac operator to inhibit transcription in E. coli. This inhibition can be relieved by adding lactose or isopropyl-β-D-thiogalactopyranoside (IPTG). lac repressor encoded by lacI
    239..257     +  promoter       SP6 promoter: promoter for bacteriophage SP6 RNA polymerase
    886..904     -  promoter       T7 promoter: promoter for bacteriophage T7 RNA polymerase
    907..1054    +  CDS            lacZα (fragment): LacZα fragment of β-galactosidase; lacZ fragment
   1064..1367    +  CDS            ccdB (fragment): CcdB, a bacterial toxin that poisons DNA gyrase; ccdB; Plasmids containing the ccdB gene cannot be propagated in standard E. coli strains.
   1415..1684    +  CDS            tnpA (fragment): TN5P_ECOLX - Also known as tnp. Experimental evidence at protein level: Swiss-Prot protein existence level 1. Mediates transposition of transposon Tn5 by a 'cut and paste' mechanism. First, the monomeric transposase binds the 19 bp inverted DNA repeats flanking the transposon. Then, dimerization of the DNA- bound transposase creates a synaptic DNA complex. After nicking of the first DNA strand, excision of the transposon proceeds through a series of intermediates. The transposase then mediates the insertion of the transposon at a new site by strand transfer. The activity of the wild- type tran
   1716..2510    +  CDS            NeoR/KanR: aminoglycoside phosphotransferase from Tn5; aph(3')-II (or nptII); confers resistance to neomycin, kanamycin, and G418 (Geneticin®)
   2531..2581    -  misc_feature   bom (fragment): basis of mobility region from pBR322
   2608..2696    +  promoter       AmpR promoter (fragment): bla
   2716..3090    +  CDS            BleoR: antibiotic-binding protein; Sh ble from Streptoalloteichus hindustanus; confers resistance to bleomycin, phleomycin, and Zeocin™
   3228..3816    +  rep_origin     ori: high-copy-number ColE1/pMB1/pBR322/pUC origin of replication
