[The description below was written by a language model from this plasmid's Addgene catalogue record and pLannotate feature annotations shown in this document.]
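Description:
GGE132 is a part-donor plasmid from a modular Golden Gate toolkit for the oleaginous yeast Yarrowia lipolytica. It is not an expression vector. It is a small, high-copy E. coli cloning plasmid (about 4 kb in the sequenced record) that stores a single standardized building block, which is released and combined with other toolkit parts when a Y. lipolytica expression plasmid is assembled. The backbone is catalogued as pUC. It replicates from a ColE1/pUC-type origin and is selected with kanamycin through the Tn5-derived NeoR/KanR aminoglycoside phosphotransferase gene.

The insert, P1_EYK300-4AB, is a 461 bp synthetic inducible promoter formatted for "position 1", meaning it is intended to drive the first gene in a Golden Gate assembly. The record does not state the inducer, the architecture of the promoter, or the type IIS enzyme and overhangs used to release it. The annotation software did not recognise the promoter itself. It presumably lies in the unannotated interval between the flanking SP6 and T7 phage promoters, which mark the cloning site.

The remaining annotated features are backbone remnants typical of a commercial PCR-cloning vector: a lacI fragment, the CAP binding site, lac promoter and operator, a lacZα fragment joined to a partial ccdB toxin sequence (a positive-selection arrangement that insertion would disrupt), a Tn5 transposase fragment, a bom fragment, and a Sh ble (bleomycin/Zeocin resistance) gene downstream of a partial AmpR promoter. None of these features is described as having a role in yeast, and the plasmid carries no annotated yeast marker or replication element, which is consistent with its use purely as a bacterial storage vector for a promoter part.
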