Addgene plasmid #120745: GGE132
Purpose: Part of GoldenGate Yarrowia lipolytica toolkit for assembling an expression plasmid for Y. lipolytic yeast. Inducible promoter for gene expression in position1 (P1_EYK300-4AB)
Depositing lab: Tristan Rossignol. Depositing organization: INRAE Jouy-en-Josas. Publication: A modular Golden Gate toolkit for Yarrowia lipolytica synthetic biology. Larroude M, Park YK, Soudier P, Kubiak M, Nicaud JM, Rossignol T. Microb Biotechnol. 2019 May 31. doi: 10.1111/1751-7915.13427. PubMed 31148366.
Backbone
  Vector backbone: pUC
  Vector type: Cloning/assembly plasmid
Growth in bacteria
  Bacterial resistance: Kanamycin, 50 μg/mL
  Growth temperature: 37°C
  Growth strain: DH5alpha
  Copy number: High Copy
Gene/Insert
  Gene/Insert name: P1_EYK300-4AB
  Species: Synthetic
  Insert size (bp): 461
  Cloning method: Unknown
Terms and licenses: Academic/Nonprofit Terms; Industry Terms: Not Available to Industry
How to cite: GGE132 was a gift from Tristan Rossignol (Addgene plasmid # 120745 ; http://n2t.net/addgene:120745 ; RRID:Addgene_120745)
